>Addgene plasmid #178289 | p415PGK1-AtMAX1(pYL759) | addgene full sequence | sequence record 364877 | Addgene NGS Result
GAAACGCGCGAGACGAAAGGGCCTCGTGATACGCCTATTTTTATAGGTTAATGTCATGATAATAATGGTT
TCTTAGGACGGATCGCTTGCCTGTAACTTACACGCGCCTCGTATCTTTTAATGATGGAATAATTTGGGAA
TTTACTCTGTGTTTATTTATTTTTATGTTTTGTATTTGGATTTTAGAAAGTAAATAAAGAAGGTAGAAGA
GTTACGGAATGAAGAAAAAAAAATAAACAAAGGTTTAAAAAATTTCAACAAAAAGCGTACTTTACATATA
TATTTATTAGACAAGAAAAGCAGATTAAATAGATATACATTCGATTAACGATAAGTAAAATGTAAAATCA
CAGGATTTTCGTGTGTGGTCTTCTACACAGACAAGATGAAACAATTCGGCATTAATACCTGAGAGCAGGA
AGAGCAAGATAAAAGGTAGTATTTGTTGGCGATCCCCCTAGAGTCTTTTACATCTTCGGAAAACAAAAAC
TATTTTTTCTTTAATTTCTTTTTTTACTTTCTATTTTTAATTTATATATTTATATTAAAAAATTTAAATT
ATAATTATTTTTATAGCACGTGATGAAAAGGACCCAGGTGGCACTTTTCGGGGAAATGTGCGCGGAACCC
CTATTTGTTTATTTTTCTAAATACATTCAAATATGTATCCGCTCATGAGACAATAACCCTGATAAATGCT
TCAATAATATTGAAAAAGGAAGAGTATGAGTATTCAACATTTCCGTGTCGCCCTTATTCCCTTTTTTGCG
GCATTTTGCCTTCCTGTTTTTGCTCACCCAGAAACGCTGGTGAAAGTAAAAGATGCTGAAGATCAGTTGG
GTGCACGAGTGGGTTACATCGAACTGGATCTCAACAGCGGTAAGATCCTTGAGAGTTTTCGCCCCGAAGA
ACGTTTTCCAATGATGAGCACTTTTAAAGTTCTGCTATGTGGCGCGGTATTATCCCGTATTGACGCCGGG
CAAGAGCAACTCGGTCGCCGCATACACTATTCTCAGAATGACTTGGTTGAGTACTCACCAGTCACAGAAA
AGCATCTTACGGATGGCATGACAGTAAGAGAATTATGCAGTGCTGCCATAACCATGAGTGATAACACTGC
GGCCAACTTACTTCTGACAACGATCGGAGGACCGAAGGAGCTAACCGCTTTTTTGCACAACATGGGGGAT
CATGTAACTCGCCTTGATCGTTGGGAACCGGAGCTGAATGAAGCCATACCAAACGACGAGCGTGACACCA
CGATGCCTGTAGCAATGGCAACAACGTTGCGCAAACTATTAACTGGCGAACTACTTACTCTAGCTTCCCG
GCAACAATTAATAGACTGGATGGAGGCGGATAAAGTTGCAGGACCACTTCTGCGCTCGGCCCTTCCGGCT
GGCTGGTTTATTGCTGATAAATCTGGAGCCGGTGAGCGTGGGTCTCGCGGTATCATTGCAGCACTGGGGC
CAGATGGTAAGCCCTCCCGTATCGTAGTTATCTACACGACGGGGAGTCAGGCAACTATGGATGAACGAAA
TAGACAGATCGCTGAGATAGGTGCCTCACTGATTAAGCATTGGTAACTGTCAGACCAAGTTTACTCATAT
ATACTTTAGATTGATTTAAAACTTCATTTTTAATTTAAAAGGATCTAGGTGAAGATCCTTTTTGATAATC
TCATGACCAAAATCCCTTAACGTGAGTTTTCGTTCCACTGAGCGTCAGACCCCGTAGAAAAGATCAAAGG
ATCTTCTTGAGATCCTTTTTTTCTGCGCGTAATCTGCTGCTTGCAAACAAAAAAACCACCGCTACCAGCG
GTGGTTTGTTTGCCGGATCAAGAGCTACCAACTCTTTTTCCGAAGGTAACTGGCTTCAGCAGAGCGCAGA
TACCAAATACTGTTCTTCTAGTGTAGCCGTAGTTAGGCCACCACTTCAAGAACTCTGTAGCACCGCCTAC
ATACCTCGCTCTGCTAATCCTGTTACCAGTGGCTGCTGCCAGTGGCGATAAGTCGTGTCTTACCGGGTTG
GACTCAAGACGATAGTTACCGGATAAGGCGCAGCGGTCGGGCTGAACGGGGGGTTCGTGCACACAGCCCA
GCTTGGAGCGAACGACCTACACCGAACTGAGATACCTACAGCGTGAGCTATGAGAAAGCGCCACGCTTCC
CGAAGGGAGAAAGGCGGACAGGTATCCGGTAAGCGGCAGGGTCGGAACAGGAGAGCGCACGAGGGAGCTT
CCAGGGGGAAACGCCTGGTATCTTTATAGTCCTGTCGGGTTTCGCCACCTCTGACTTGAGCGTCGATTTT
TGTGATGCTCGTCAGGGGGGCGGAGCCTATGGAAAAACGCCAGCAACGCGGCCTTTTTACGGTTCCTGGC
CTTTTGCTGGCCTTTTGCTCACATGTTCTTTCCTGCGTTATCCCCTGATTCTGTGGATAACCGTATTACC
GCCTTTGAGTGAGCTGATACCGCTCGCCGCAGCCGAACGACCGAGCGCAGCGAGTCAGTGAGCGAGGAAG
CGGAAGAGCGCCCAATACGCAAACCGCCTCTCCCCGCGCGTTGGCCGATTCATTAATGCAGCTGGCACGA
CAGGTTTCCCGACTGGAAAGCGGGCAGTGAGCGCAACGCAATTAATGTGAGTTAGCTCACTCATTAGGCA
CCCCAGGCTTTACACTTTATGCTTCCGGCTCGTATGTTGTGTGGAATTGTGAGCGGATAACAATTTCACA
CAGGAAACAGCTATGACCATGATTACGCCAAGCGCGCAATTAACCCTCACTAAAGGGAACAAAAGCTGGA
GCTCCCGCGGCCCATCACAAGTTTGTACAAAAAAGCAGGCTAGGCATTTGCAAGAATTACTCGTGAGTAA
GGAAAGAGTGAGGAACTATCGCATACCTGCATTTAAAGATGCCGATTTGGGCGCGAATCCTTTATTTTGG
CTTCACCCTCATACTATTATCAGGGCCAGAAAAAGGAAGTGTTTCCCTCCTTCTTGAATTGATGTTACCC
TCATAAAGCACGTGGCCTCTTATCGAGAAAGAAATTACCGTCGCTCGTGATTTGTTTGCAAAAAGAACAA
AACTGAAAAAACCCAGACACGCTCGACTTCCTGTCTTCCTATTGATTGCAGCTTCCAATTTCGTCACACA
ACAAGGTCCTAGCGACGGCTCACAGGTTTTGTAACAAGCAATCGAAGGTTCTGGAATGGCGGGAAAGGGT
TTAGTACCACATGCTATGATGCCCACTGTGATCTCCAGAGCAAAGTTCGTTCGATCGTACTGTTACTCTC
TCTCTTTCAAACAGAATTGTCCGAATCGTGTGACAACAACAGCCTGTTCTCACACACTCTTTTCTTCTAA
CCAAGGGGGTGGTTTAGTTTAGTAGAACCTCGTGAAACTTACATTTACATATATATAAACTTGCATAAAT
TGGTCAATGCAAGAAATACATATTTGGTCTTTTCTAATTCGTAGTTTTTCAAGTTCTTAGATGCTTTCTT
TTTCTCTTTTTTACAGATCATCAAGGAAGTAATTATCTACTTTTTACAACAAATATATACAATGAAGACC
CAACATCAATGGTGGGAAGTTTTGGATCCATTCTTGACTCAACATGAAGCTTTGATTGCTTTCTTGACTT
TCGCTGCTGTTGTTATCGTTATCTACTTGTATAGACCATCTTGGTCTGTCTGTAATGTTCCAGGTCCAAC
TGCTATGCCATTGGTTGGTCATTTGCCATTGATGGCTAAATATGGTCCAGATGTTTTCTCCGTTTTGGCT
AAACAATACGGTCCAATCTTCAGATTCCAAATGGGTAGACAACCCTTGATTATTATCGCTGAAGCTGAAT
TGTGTAGAGAGGTTGGTATTAAGAAGTTCAAGGACTTGCCAAACAGATCCATTCCATCTCCAATTTCTGC
TTCTCCATTGCATAAGAAGGGTTTGTTTTTCACCAGAGACAAGAGATGGTCAAAGATGAGAAACACCATC
CTGTCATTATACCAGCCATCTCATTTGACCTCATTGATTCCAACTATGCACTCCTTTATTACCTCTGCTA
CTCACAACTTGGATTCCAAACCTAGAGATATCGTGTTCTCCAACTTGTTCTTGAAGTTGACCACCGATAT
TATTGGTCAAGCTGCTTTTGGTGTTGACTTTGGTTTGTCTGGTAAAAAGCCAATCAAGGATGTTGAAGTT
ACCGACTTCATCAACCAGCATGTTTACTCTACTACCCAATTGAAGATGGACTTGTCTGGTTCCTTGTCCA
TTATTTTGGGTTTGTTGATCCCAATCCTGCAAGAACCTTTTAGACAAGTCTTGAAGAGAATCCCAGGTAC
TATGGATTGGAGAGTTGAAAAGACTAACGCTAGATTGTCTGGTCAGTTGAACGAAATCGTTTCCAAGAGA
GCTAAAGAAGCTGAAACCGATTCTAAGGACTTCCTGTCTTTGATTTTGAAGGCCAGAGAATCTGATCCAT
TCGCCAAGAATATTTTCACCTCCGATTACATTTCTGCCGTTACCTATGAACATTTGTTGGCTGGTTCTGC
TACTACCGCTTTTACTTTATCTTCTGTCCTGTACTTGGTTTCCGGTCACTTAGATGTCGAAAAGAGACTG
TTGCAAGAAATCGATGGTTTCGGTAACAGAGATTTGATTCCTACTGCTCATGACTTGCAACATAAGTTCC
CATACTTGGACCAAGTTATCAAAGAAGCCATGAGGTTCTATATGGTGTCTCCATTAGTTGCTAGAGAAAC
CGCAAAAGAAGTTGAAATTGGCGGTTACTTGTTGCCAAAAGGTACTTGGGTTTGGTTGGCTTTGGGTGTT
TTGGCAAAAGATCCAAAGAATTTCCCAGAACCAGAAAAGTTCAAGCCAGAAAGATTTGATCCAAACGGTG
AAGAAGAAAAGCACAGACATCCATACGCTTTTATTCCATTTGGTATTGGTCCTAGAGCTTGTGTTGGACA
AAGATTTGCTCTACAAGAAATCAAGTTGACCCTGTTGCACTTGTACAGAAACTACATCTTCAGACACAGC
CTGGAAATGGAAATACCATTGCAATTGGATTACGGCATCATCCTGAGTTTTAAGAACGGTGTTAAGTTGA
GAACCATCAAGAGGTTCTGAGTGATTTTGTATAACTAAATAATATTGGAAACTAAATACGAATACCCAAA
TTTTTTATCTAAATTTTGCCGAAAGATTAAAATCTGCAGAGATATCCGAAACAGGTAAATGGATGTTTCA
ATCCCTGTAGTCAGTCAGGAACCCATATTATATTACAGTATTAGTCGCCGCTTAGGCACGCCTTTAATTA
GCAAAATCAAACCTTAAGTGCATATGCCGTATAAGGGAAACTCAAAGAACTGGCATCGCAAAAATGAAAA
AAAGGAAGAGTGAAACCCAGCTTTCTTGTACAAAGTGGTGATGGGGCGGCCGCGTTTAAACGGTACCCAA
TTCGCCCTATAGTGAGTCGTATTACGCGCGCTCACTGGCCGTCGTTTTACAACGTCGTGACTGGGAAAAC
CCTGGCGTTACCCAACTTAATCGCCTTGCAGCACATCCCCCTTTCGCCAGCTGGCGTAATAGCGAAGAGG
CCCGCACCGATCGCCCTTCCCAACAGTTGCGCAGCCTGAATGGCGAATGG
[124 nt withheld, positions 5651-5774]
C
[91 nt withheld, positions 5776-5866]
A
[49 nt withheld, positions 5868-5916]
CCTTTGACGTTGGAGTCCACGTTCTTT
[37 nt withheld, positions 5944-5980]
ACCCTATCTCGGTCTATTCTTTTGATTTATAAGGGATTTTGCCGATTTCGGCCTATTGGTTAAAAAATGA
GCTGATTTAACAAAAATTTAACGCGAATTTTAACAAAATATTAACGCTTACAATTTCCTGATGCGGTATT
TTCTCCTTACGCATCTGTGCGGTATTTCACACCGCATATCGACCGGTCGAGGAGAACTTCTAGTATATCT
ACATACCTAATATTATTGCCTTATTAAAAATGGAATCCCAACAATTACATCAAAATCCACATTCTCTTCA
AAATCAATTGTCCTGTACTTCCTTGTTCATGTGTGTTCAAAAACGTTATATTTATAGGATAATTATACTC
TATTTCTCAACAAGTAATTGGTTGTTTGGCCGAGCGGTCTAAGGCGCCTGATTCAAGAAATATCTTGACC
GCAGTTAACTGTGGGAATACTCAGGTATCGTAAGATGCAAGAGTTCGAATCTCTTAGCAACCATTATTTT
TTTCCTCAACATAACGAGAACACACAGGGGCGCTATCGCACAGAATCAAATTCGATGACTGGAAATTTTT
TGTTAATTTCAGAGGTCGCCTGACGCATATACCTTTTTCAACTGAAAAATTGGGAGAAAAAGGAAAGGTG
AGAGCGCCGGAACCGGCTTTTCATATAGAATAGAGAGGCGTTCATGACTAAATGCTTGCATCACAATACT
TGAAGTTGACAATATTATTTAAGGACCTATTGTTTTTTCCAATAGGTGGTTAGCAATCGTCTTACTTTCT
AACTTTTCTTACCTTTTACATTTCAGCAATATATATATATATATTTCAAGGATATACCATTCTAATGTCT
GCCCCTAAGAAGATCGTCGTTTTGCCAGGTGACCACGTTGGTCAAGAAATCACAGCCGAAGCCATTAAGG
TTCTTAAAGCTATTTCTGATGTTCGTTCCAATGTCAAGTTCGATTTCGAAAATCATTTAATTGGTGGTGC
TGCTATCGATGCTACAGGTGTTCCACTTCCAGATGAGGCGCTGGAAGCCTCCAAGAAGGCTGATGCCGTT
TTGTTAGGTGCTGTGGGTGGTCCTAAATGGGGTACCGGTAGTGTTAGACCTGAACAAGGTTTACTAAAAA
TCCGTAAAGAACTTCAATTGTACGCCAACTTAAGACCATGTAACTTTGCATCCGACTCTCTTTTAGACTT
ATCTCCAATCAAGCCACAATTTGCTAAAGGTACTGACTTCGTTGTTGTCAGAGAATTAGTGGGAGGTATT
TACTTTGGTAAGAGAAAGGAAGACGATGGTGATGGTGTCGCTTGGGATAGTGAACAATACACCGTTCCAG
AAGTGCAAAGAATCACAAGAATGGCCGCTTTCATGGCCCTACAACATGAGCCACCATTGCCTATTTGGTC
CTTGGATAAAGCTAATGTTTTGGCCTCTTCAAGATTATGGAGAAAAACTGTGGAGGAAACCATCAAGAAC
GAATTCCCTACATTGAAGGTTCAACATCAATTGATTGATTCTGCCGCCATGATCCTAGTTAAGAACCCAA
CCCACCTAAATGGTATTATAATCACCAGCAACATGTTTGGTGATATCATCTCCGATGAAGCCTCCGTTAT
CCCAGGTTCCTTGGGTTTGTTGCCATCTGCGTCCTTGGCCTCTTTGCCAGACAAGAACACCGCGTTTGGT
TTGTACGAACCATGCCACGGTTCTGCTCCAGATTTGCCAAAGAATAAGGTCAACCCTATCGCCACTATCT
TGTCTGCTGCAATGATGTTGAAATTGTCATTGAACTTGCCTGAAGAAGGTAAGGCCATTGAAGATGCAGT
TAAAAAGGTTTTGGATGCAGGTATCAGAACTGGTGATTTAGGTGGTTCCAACAGTACCACCGAAGTCGGT
GATGCTGTCGCCGAAGAAGTTAAGAAAATCCTTGCTTAAAAAGATTCTCTTTTTTTATGATATTTGTACA
TAAACTTTATAAATGAAATTCATAATAGAAACGACACGAAATTACAAAATGGAATATGTTCATAGGGTAG
ACGAAACTATATACGCAATCTACATACATTTATCAAGAAGGAGAAAAAGGAGGATGTAAAGGAATACAGG
TAAGCAAATTGATACTAATGGCTCAACGTGATAAGGAAAAAGAATTGCACTTTAACATTAATATTGACAA
GGAGGAGGGCACCACACAAAAAGTTAGGTGTAACAGAAAATCATGAAACTATGATTCCTAATTTATATAT
TGGAGGATTTTCTCTAAAAAAAAAAAAATACAACAAATAAAAAACACTCAATGACCTGACCATTTGATGG
AGTTTAAGTCAATACCTTCTTGAACCATTTCCCATAATGGTGAAAGTTCCCTCAAGAATTTTACTCTGTC
AGAAACGGCCTTAACGACGTAGTCGATATGGTGCACTCTCAGTACAATCTGCTCTGATGCCGCATAGTTA
AGCCAGCCCCGACACCCGCCAACACCCGCTGACGCGCCCTGACGGGCTTGTCTGCTCCCGGCATCCGCTT
ACAGACAAGCTGTGACCGTCTCCGGGAGCTGCATGTGTCAGAGGTTTTCACCGTCATCACC
Features (pLannotate 1.2.2; 22 found; start..end, strand, type, name):
     81..584     -  misc_feature   CEN/ARS: S. cerevisiae CEN6 centromere fused to an autonomously replicating sequence
    621..725     +  promoter       AmpR promoter: bla
    726..1586    +  CDS            AmpR: β-lactamase; bla; confers resistance to ampicillin, carbenicillin, and related antibiotics
   1757..2345    +  rep_origin     ori: high-copy-number ColE1/pMB1/pBR322/pUC origin of replication
   2528..2620    +  CDS            lacI (fragment): lac repressor; lacI; The lac repressor binds to the lac operator to inhibit transcription in E. coli. This inhibition can be relieved by adding lactose or isopropyl-β-D-thiogalactopyranoside (IPTG).
   2633..2654    +  protein_bind   CAP binding site: CAP binding activates transcription in the presence of cAMP. E. coli catabolite activator protein
   2669..2699    +  promoter       lac promoter: promoter for the E. coli lac operon
   2707..2723    +  protein_bind   lac operator: The lac repressor binds to the lac operator to inhibit transcription in E. coli. This inhibition can be relieved by adding lactose or isopropyl-β-D-thiogalactopyranoside (IPTG). lac repressor encoded by lacI
   2768..2786    +  promoter       T3 promoter: promoter for bacteriophage T3 RNA polymerase
   2817..2841    +  protein_bind   attB1: mutant version of attB; recombination site for the Gateway® BP reaction BP Clonase™
   3562..5127    +  CDS            CYP711A1: MAX1_ARATH - Also known as MAX1. Experimental evidence at transcript level: Swiss-Prot protein existence level 2. Converts carlactone to carlactonoic acid by catalyzing consecutive oxidations at C-19 to convert the C-19 methyl group into carboxylic acid (PubMed:25425668). Prefers 11R-carlactone to 11S- carlactone as substrate (PubMed:25425668). Acts downstream of CCD7/MAX3 and CCD8/MAX4 in strigolactone signaling pathway and may be implicated in synthesis of carotenoid-derived branch regulators. Acts as a positive regulator of the flavonoid pathway in the late vegetative stage plant. Strigolac
   5405..5429    -  protein_bind   attB2: mutant version of attB; recombination site for the Gateway® BP reaction BP Clonase™
   5466..5484    -  promoter       T7 promoter: promoter for bacteriophage T7 RNA polymerase
   5492..5647    +  CDS            lacZα (fragment): LacZα fragment of β-galactosidase; lacZ fragment
   5651..6079    +  rep_origin     f1 ori (sequence partly withheld): f1 bacteriophage origin of replication; arrow indicates direction of (+) strand synthesis
   6107..6159    -  misc_feature   bom (fragment): basis of mobility region from pBR322
   6190..6267    +  CDS            YO192_YEAST (fragment): Experimental evidence at protein level: Swiss-Prot protein existence level 1. From Saccharomyces cerevisiae (strain ATCC 204508 / S288c) (Baker's yeast).
   6407..6814    +  promoter       LEU2 promoter: S. cerevisiae LEU2
   6815..7906    +  CDS            LEU2: LEU3_YEAST - Experimental evidence at protein level: Swiss-Prot protein existence level 1. Catalyzes the oxidation of 3-carboxy-2-hydroxy-4- methylpentanoate (3-isopropylmalate) to 3-carboxy-4-methyl-2- oxopentanoate. The product decarboxylates to 4-methyl-2 oxopentanoate. From Saccharomyces cerevisiae (strain ATCC 204508 / S288c) (Baker's yeast).
   8271..8387    -  CDS            NFS1 (fragment): NFS1_YEAST - Also known as SPL1 From Saccharomyces cerevisiae (strain ATCC 204508 / S288c) (Baker's yeast).
   8386..8436    -  misc_feature   bom (fragment): basis of mobility region from pBR322
   8538..12      -  CDS            rop (fragment) (across the origin): Rop protein, which maintains plasmids at low copy number; rop
