[The description below was written by a language model from this plasmid's Addgene catalogue record and pLannotate feature annotations shown in this document.]
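Description:
p415PGK1-AtMAX1 (pYL759) is a low-copy yeast expression plasmid built on the pAG415-ccdB Gateway destination backbone for producing the Arabidopsis thaliana cytochrome P450 MAX1 (CYP711A1) in Saccharomyces cerevisiae. It is a shuttle vector. In yeast it is maintained through a CEN6/ARS element, which gives stable centromeric inheritance at about one copy per cell, and is selected by leucine prototrophy through a LEU2 gene with its own promoter. In E. coli it replicates from a high-copy ColE1/pUC-type origin and is selected with ampicillin via the bla gene. An f1 origin, lac promoter/operator and lacZα remnants, and flanking T3 and T7 promoters are carried over from the pRS-type parent. Small annotated fragments of lacI, rop, bom and neighbouring yeast genes are likely backbone residue or weak matches rather than functional parts.

The expression cassette lies between attB1 and attB2 sites, which is consistent with the recorded Gateway cloning method in which the ccdB counterselection cassette was replaced. According to the catalogue entry, the cassette is PGK1 promoter–AtMAX1–PHO5 terminator. The feature table annotates only the MAX1 coding sequence, but unannotated stretches of roughly 700 bp upstream and about 280 bp downstream of it, both inside the att sites, fit the stated promoter and terminator. PGK1 is a strong constitutive glycolytic promoter. MAX1 oxidises the C-19 methyl group of carlactone in consecutive steps to give carlactonoic acid, acting downstream of CCD7 and CCD8 in strigolactone biosynthesis. The plasmid was deposited with work establishing a strigolactone-producing bacterium–yeast consortium, where it would supply this P450 step in the yeast partner. The sequenced record (8,561 nt) is slightly shorter than the listed total size.
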