Addgene plasmid #178289: p415PGK1-AtMAX1(pYL759)
Purpose: Expresses MAX1 from A. thaliana (AtMAX1) in Saccharomyces cerevisiae. Centromeric LEU, PPGK1-AtMAX1-Tpho5
Depositing lab: Yanran Li. Depositing organization: University of California, Riverside. Publication: Establishment of strigolactone-producing bacterium-yeast consortium. Wu S, Ma X, Zhou A, Valenzuela A, Zhou K, Li Y. Sci Adv. 2021 Sep 17;7(38):eabh4048. doi: 10.1126/sciadv.abh4048. Epub 2021 Sep 17. PubMed 34533983.
Backbone
  Vector backbone: pAG415-ccdB
  Backbone size w/o insert (bp): 7667
  Total vector size (bp): 8572
  Vector type: Yeast Expression
  Selectable markers: LEU2
Growth in bacteria
  Bacterial resistance: Ampicillin, 100 μg/mL
  Growth temperature: 37°C
  Growth strain: DH5alpha
  Copy number: Unknown
Gene/Insert
  Gene/Insert name: AtMAX1 (alt name: MAX1 from A. thaliana)
  Species: A. thaliana
  Insert size (bp): 1569
  GenBank ID: NP_565617.2
  Promoter: PGK1
  Cloning method: Gateway Cloning
  Sequencing primers: 5′ M13 rev; 3′ M13 for
Terms and licenses: Academic/Nonprofit Terms; Industry Terms: Not Available to Industry
How to cite: p415PGK1-AtMAX1(pYL759) was a gift from Yanran Li (Addgene plasmid # 178289 ; http://n2t.net/addgene:178289 ; RRID:Addgene_178289)
